>Addgene plasmid #193923 | pBa.GFP-KIF3A tail 419-702 | addgene full sequence | sequence record 380410 | Addgene NGS Result
TCGAGGTGAGCCCCACGTTCTGCTTCACTCTCCCCATCTCCCCCCCCTCCCCACCCCCAATTTTGTATTT
ATTTATTTTTTAATTATTTTGTGCAGCGATGGGGGCGGGGGGGGGGGGGGCGCGCGCCAGGCGGGGCGGG
GCGGGGCGAGGGGCGGGGCGGGGCGAGGCGGAGAGGTGCGGCGGCAGCCAATCAGAGCGGCGCGCTCCGA
AAGTTTCCTTTTATGGCGAGGCGGCGGCGGCGGCGGCCCTATAAAAAGCGAAGCGCGCGGCGGGCGGGAG
TCGCTGCGCGCTGCCTTCGCCCCGTGCCCCGCTCCGCCGCCGCCTCGCGCCGCCCGCCCCGGCTCTGACT
GACCGCGTTACTCCCACAGGTGAGCGGGCGGGACGGCCCTTCTCCTCCGGGCTGTAATTAGCGCTTGGTT
TAATGACGGCTCGTTTCTTTTCTGTGGCTGCGTGAAAGCCTTAAAGGGCTCCGGGAGGGCCCTTTGTGCG
GGGGGGAGCGGCTCGGGGGGTGCGTGCGTGTGTGTGTGCGTGGGGAGCGCCGCGTGCGGCTCCGCGCTGC
CCGGCGGCTGTGAGCGCTGCGGGCGCGGCGCGGGGCTTTGTGCGCTCCGCAGTGTGCGCGAGGGGAGCGC
GGCCGGGGGCGGTGCCCCGCGGTGCGGGGGGGGCTGCGAGGGGAACAAAGGCTGCGTGCGGGGTGTGTGC
GTGGGGGGGTGAGCAGGGGGTGTGGGCGCGGCGGTCGGGCTGTAACCCCCCCCTGCACCCCCCTCCCCGA
GTTGCTGAGCACGGCCCGGCTTCGGGTGCGGGGCTCCGTGCGGGGCGTGGCGCGGGGCTCGCCGTGCCGG
GCGGGGGGTGGCGGCAGGTGGGGGTGCCGGGCGGGGCGGGGCCGCCTCGGGCCGGGGAGGGCTCGGGGGA
GGGGCGCGGCGGCCCCCGGAGCGCCGGCGGCTGTCGAGGCGCGGCGAGCCGCAGCCATTGCCTTTTATGG
TAATCGTGCGAGAGGGCGCAGGGACTTCCTTTGTCCCAAATCTGTGCGGAGCCGAAATCTGGGAGGCGCC
GCCGCACCCCCTCTAGCGGGCGCGGGGCGAAGCGGTGCGGCGCCGGCAGGAAGGAAATGGGCGGGGAGGG
CCTTCGTGCGTCGCCGCGCCGCCGTCCCCTTCTCCATCTCCAGCCTCGGGGCTGTCCGCAGGGGGACGGC
TGCCTTCGGGGGGGACGGGGCAGGGCGGGGTTCGGCTTCTGGCGTGTGACCGGCGGGGTTTATATCTTCC
CTTCTCTGTTCCTCCGCAGCCCCCAAGCTTGGCGCGCCTAGGCCTACCATGGTGAGCAAGGGCGGGGAGC
TGTTCACCGGGGTGGTGCCCATCCTGGTCGAGCTGGACGGCGACGTAAACGGCCACAAGTTCAGCGTGTC
CGGCGAGGGCGAGGGCGATGCCACCTACGGCAAGCTGACCCTGAAGTTCATCTGCACCACCGGCAAGCTG
CCCGTGCCCTGGCCCACCCTCGTGACCACCCTGACCTACGGCGTGCAGTGCTTCAGCCGCTACCCCGACC
ACATGAAGCAGCACGACTTCTTCAAGTCCGCCATGCCCGAAGGCTACGTCCAGGAGCGCACCATCTTCTT
CAAGGACGACGGCAACTACAAGACCCGCGCCGAGGTGAAGTTCGAGGGCGACACCCTGGTGAACCGCATC
GAGCTGAAGGGCATCGACTTCAAGGAGGACGGCAACATCCTGGGGCACAAGCTGGAGTACAACTACAACA
GCCACAACGTCTATATCATGGCCGACAAGCAGAAGAACGGCATCAAGGTGAACTTCAAGATCCGCCACAA
CATCGAGGACGGCAGCGTGCAGCTCGCCGACCACTACCAGCAGAACACCCCCATCGGCGACGGCCCCGTG
CTGCTGCCCGACAACCACTACCTGAGCACCCAGTCCGCCCTGAGCAAAGACCCCAACGAGAAGCGCGATC
ACATGGTCCTGCTGGAGTTCGTGACCGCCGCCGGGATCACTCTCGGCATGGACGAGCTGTACGGCGGAGG
ATCCGGAGGCGGCTCTGGCGGAGGGCTGTACAAGCCAGACAAGATGATTGAAATGCAAGCAAAAATTGAT
GAGGAGAGAAAAGCACTTGAAACAAAGCTCGACATGGAAGAAGAAGAAAGAAACAAGGCTAGAGCTGAAT
TAGAGAAACGGGAAAAAGATCTTCTTAAAGCCCAACAAGAGCATCAGTCTTTGCTGGAAAAATTATCTGC
CCTGGAAAAGAAGGTAATTGTTGGTGGGGTTGACTTGTTGGCCAAAGCTGAGGAACAAGAGAAACTTCTT
GAAGAATCTAACATGGAACTGGAAGAAAGGAGGAAAAGGGCAGAGCAACTTCGCAGAGAACTTGAGGAAA
AAGAGCAAGAACGCTTGGATATTGAAGAAAAATATACCAGTTTGCAAGAGGAAGCACAGGGAAAGACCAA
GAAGTTAAAGAAAGTTTGGACTATGCTGATGGCTGCAAAGTCAGAGATGGCTGATCTCCAACAAGAACAT
CAGAGGGAAATTGAAGGCCTACTGGAGAACATTCGGCAACTTAGCCGGGAGCTTCGACTTCAGATGCTTA
TTATTGATAACTTTATACCTCGGGATTATCAGGAAATGATTGAAAACTATGTCCATTGGAATGAAGACAT
AGGAGAATGGCAGCTAAAATGTGTTGCTTATACAGGAAATAACATGAGGAAGCAAACCCCAGTACCTGAT
AAAAAGGAGAAAGATCCCTTTGAGGTGGACCTTTCTCACGTGTATCTTGCCTATACTGAGGAGAGTCTGC
GTCAGTCTTTGATGAAACTAGAAAGACCACGAACTTCAAAGGGGAAAGCAAGGCCAAAGACAGGGAGAAG
AAAGCGTTCTGCAAAGCCTGAAACTGTAATTGACTCTCTGCTGCAGTAACGGACCGTCTAATCTAGATAA
GTAATGATCATAATCAGCCATATCACATCTGTAGAGGTTTTACTTGCTTTAAAAAACCTCCCACACCTCC
CCCTGAACCTGAAACATAAAATGAATGCAATTGTTGTTGTTAACTTGTTTATTGCAGCTTATAATGGTTA
CAAATAAAGCAATAGCATCACAAATTTCACAAATAAAGCATTTTTTTCACTGCATTCTAGTTGTGGTTTG
TCCAAACTCATCAATGTATCTTATCATGTCTGGATCCCCGGGTACCGAGCTCGAATTCGTAATCATGTCA
TAGCTGTTTCCTGTGTGAAATTGTTATCCGCTCACAATTCCACACAACATACGAGCCGGAAGCATAAAGT
GTAAAGCCTGGGGTGCCTAATGAGTGAGCTAACTCACATTAATTGCGTTGCGCTCACTGCCCGCTTTCCA
GTCGGGAAACCTGTCGTGCCAGCTGCATTAATGAATCGGCCAACGCGCGGGGAGAGGCGGTTTGCGTATT
GGGCGCTCTTCCGCTTCCTCGCTCACTGACTCGCTGCGCTCGGTCGTTCGGCTGCGGCGAGCGGTATCAG
CTCACTCAAAGGCGGTAATACGGTTATCCACAGAATCAGGGGATAACGCAGGAAAGAACATGTGAGCAAA
AGGCCAGCAAAAGGCCAGGAACCGTAAAAAGGCCGCGTTGCTGGCGTTTTTCCATAGGCTCCGCCCCCCT
GACGAGCATCACAAAAATCGACGCTCAAGTCAGAGGTGGCGAAACCCGACAGGACTATAAAGATACCAGG
CGTTTCCCCCTGGAAGCTCCCTCGTGCGCTCTCCTGTTCCGACCCTGCCGCTTACCGGATACCTGTCCGC
CTTTCTCCCTTCGGGAAGCGTGGCGCTTTCTCATAGCTCACGCTGTAGGTATCTCAGTTCGGTGTAGGTC
GTTCGCTCCAAGCTGGGCTGTGTGCACGAACCCCCCGTTCAGCCCGACCGCTGCGCCTTATCCGGTAACT
ATCGTCTTGAGTCCAACCCGGTAAGACACGACTTATCGCCACTGGCAGCAGCCACTGGTAACAGGATTAG
CAGAGCGAGGTATGTAGGCGGTGCTACAGAGTTCTTGAAGTGGTGGCCTAACTACGGCTACACTAGAAGA
ACAGTATTTGGTATCTGCGCTCTGCTGAAGCCAGTTACCTTCGGAAAAAGAGTTGGTAGCTCTTGATCCG
GCAAACAAACCACCGCTGGTAGCGGTGGTTTTTTTGTTTGCAAGCAGCAGATTACGCGCAGAAAAAAAGG
ATCTCAAGAAGATCCTTTGATCTTTTCTACGGGGTCTGACGCTCAGTGGAACGAAAACTCACGTTAAGGG
ATTTTGGTCATGAGATTATCAAAAAGGATCTTCACCTAGATCCTTTTAAATTAAAAATGAAGTTTTAAAT
CAATCTAAAGTATATATGAGTAAACTTGGTCTGACAGTTACCAATGCTTAATCAGTGAGGCACCTATCTC
AGCGATCTGTCTATTTCGTTCATCCATAGTTGCCTGACTCCCCGTCGTGTAGATAACTACGATACGGGAG
GGCTTACCATCTGGCCCCAGTGCTGCAATGATACCGCGAGACCCACGCTCACCGGCTCCAGATTTATCAG
CAATAAACCAGCCAGCCGGAAGGGCCGAGCGCAGAAGTGGTCCTGCAACTTTATCCGCCTCCATCCAGTC
TATTAATTGTTGCCGGGAAGCTAGAGTAAGTAGTTCGCCAGTTAATAGTTTGCGCAACGTTGTTGCCATT
GCTACAGGCATCGTGGTGTCACGCTCGTCGTTTGGTATGGCTTCATTCAGCTCCGGTTCCCAACGATCAA
GGCGAGTTACATGATCCCCCATGTTGTGCAAAAAAGCGGTTAGCTCCTTCGGTCCTCCGATCGTTGTCAG
AAGTAAGTTGGCCGCAGTGTTATCACTCATGGTTATGGCAGCACTGCATAATTCTCTTACTGTCATGCCA
TCCGTAAGATGCTTTTCTGTGACTGGTGAGTACTCAACCAAGTCATTCTGAGAATAGTGTATGCGGCGAC
CGAGTTGCTCTTGCCCGGCGTCAATACGGGATAATACCGCGCCACATAGCAGAACTTTAAAAGTGCTCAT
CATTGGAAAACGTTCTTCGGGGCGAAAACTCTCAAGGATCTTACCGCTGTTGAGATCCAGTTCGATGTAA
CCCACTCGTGCACCCAACTGATCTTCAGCATCTTTTACTTTCACCAGCGTTTCTGGGTGAGCAAAAACAG
GAAGGCAAAATGCCGCAAAAAAGGGAATAAGGGCGACACGGAAATGTTGAATACTCATACTCTTCCTTTT
TCAATATTATTGAAGCATTTATCAGGGTTATTGTCTCATGAGCGGATACATATTTGAATGTATTTAGAAA
AATAAACAAATAGGGGTTCCGCGCACATTTCCCCGAAAAGTGCCACCTGACGTCTAAGAAACCATTATTA
TCATGACATTAACCTATAAAAATAGGCGTATCACGAGGCCCTTTCGTCTCGCGCGTTTCGGTGATGACGG
TGAAAACCTCTGACACATGCAGCTCCCGGAGACGGTCACAGCTTGTCTGTAAGCGGATGCCGGGAGCAGA
CAAGCCCGTCAGGGCGCGTCAGCGGGTGTTGGCGGGTGTCGGGGCTGGCTTAACTATGCGGCATCAGAGC
AGATTGTACTGAGAGTGCACCATATGCGGTGTGAAATACCGCACAGATGCGTAAGGAGAAAATACCGCAT
CAGGCGCCATTCGCCATTCAGGCTGCGCAACTGTTGGGAAGGGCGATCGGTGCGGGCCTCTTCGCTATTA
CGCCAGCTGGCGAAAGGGGGATGTGCTGCAAGGCGATTAAGTTGGGTAACGCCAGGGTTTTCCCAGTCAC
GACGTTGTAAAACGACGGCCAGTGCCAAGTTGGGATCTTTGCATTGGCCCACGGCTCTCAGGATGGGGAT
GCTCCCCTTCAGCACCCGGTTCCCCTTGGAAACTGATGGTCCTGGCTCTGTGGCATGGCAGTGGCACTGT
GAGGAGCCCCCTACCAGCAGCACACAGTGGGGTTGGCACTGCCACGCTCCGGATGCCGCGCTCTGATCCA
ACCCCATAATCAAGGGAACCCGAATTGCCCCATCATTGCCCCCACCACCCCCATCCTGCCGGGCCCTCAC
ACCCCACGCTGCCTTCTGGTGACATTCCCCAGCCCAAACCCACGGCTTCATGGCTACCGCGGGGCATTTC
CCATTGCCGCCCCATTATCAGCTCTGCACACCTCCCGCTGTACCCATGCCTCGTGGCTGCCCTTCTTTGA
CGTATAATCTTCTAATTAATACCCGGCCTTGTCAAAGTGGAGCACAAACGTTAATTAATTCCCCAGCAGG
CAGGTAATTAACAGTGTGACTCCCTTTTTGCTGCGAGTGGGGCTGATACAGAGAGATGTGGCACTATGGA
GCCCACGGGGTCCTGGCACTGGGTGCCCACGGAGGTCCCCATGTGCTGCAGTGTCACCGCCTCCGAGGAG
ACAGTATTGTCCCTGCGGTGTCCCTGCAGCTCAGCTCTGTCCACAGGGCCACCTCCAGTTTGGAGGGGAC
ACAATGCAGCCCCGATGCAACCCATCCTCGCAGCATCCCAGGGACAAAGACCCCACTGCAAGACCGCACA
CAGGGCTGGGTCCCGCTCCCCTAATATCTACAGTGCTTCTTGCATGGCCCCTTAATCAATGCAGTTAATC
AGCATGCGCTCATGCACCGCTCTGGAGCTGCAAAGCCCCTCGCAGCGCTGCTCACCAACACCGCGCACCG
CCCCGGCCCAGCCTGCAGCACGCGCTGCAAACAGGAAAGAAACAAAATATTGCCCAAATGTAGGCAAAGG
CATTCGGCTGCCTTGACCTCCGCCGGGCCGGGCCCTGCCTGACTCAGCTCCTTACTCAGCGCTCGCTTCC
TCCCTCCGGCTGCCACCGCCGCAGCGCACACCCTGACAAAGAGTGGCCCTTAACGGGCTCTGAGGTGCAC
CCAGCAGTGCACTCAGCAGTCCAAGGGCCGGCCTGGAGGTTTGCACCGCTACGTGCTGACATTAGCATTG
AACTTGGCCCTGGGTAGTGCTGCAGGCCGGGCGGGGTGGGTGTAGAGAGTGCAGCGCGCGTTGCACCCGG
TGCCCCTTCCCCTCCCTTGCATCCCAGCAGGCTGCACCCCAGCACCAGGCCCGTGCATGCATGCTCCTGG
TGTTATTGCAGCCTGGTGCATGCATGCGTCTTGATGGTGCAGCGCTGTGCATGCATCCTCCTTGGTGTGT
AGCAGTCTAGTGCATGCATACCCCTCGGTGTTATTGCTGCTCTGTGCACGCACGCTCATTGTATCACTTC
ATCCCAGTGCATGCACTCACACTGGAGCGATTGCTGCTCGGTGCACGCACACTCATTGTATCACTGCAGC
TCAGTGGCTGCACGCACACCGGTGTTATTGCTGCTCGGTGCGTGCATGCACATCAGTGTCGCTGCAGCTC
AGTGCATGCACGCTCATTGCCCATCGCTATCCCTGCCTCTCCTGCTGGCGCTCCCCGGGAGGTGACTTCA
AGGGGACCGCAGGACCACCTCGGGGGTGGGGGGAGGGCTGCACACGCGGACCCCGCTCCCCCTCCCCAAC
AAAGCACTGTGGAATCAAAAAGGGGGGAGGGGGGATGGAGGGGCGCGTCACACCCCCGCCCCACACCCTC
ACC
Features (pLannotate 1.2.2; 16 found; start..end, strand, type, name):
      1..276     +  promoter       chicken β-actin promoter: No description available
    277..1246    +  intron         chimeric intron: chimera between introns from chicken β-actin and rabbit β-globin
   1309..2022    +  CDS            EGFP: EGFP is a basic (constitutively fluorescent) green fluorescent protein published in 1996, derived from Aequorea victoria. It is reported to be a rapidly-maturing weak dimer with moderate acid sensitivity.
   2065..2916    +  CDS            KIF3A (fragment): KIF3A_HUMAN - Also known as KIF3. Experimental evidence at protein level: Swiss-Prot protein existence level 1. Microtubule-based anterograde translocator for membranous organelles. Plus end-directed microtubule sliding activity in vitro. Plays a role in primary cilia formation. Plays a role in centriole cohesion and subdistal appendage organization and function. Regulates the formation of the subdistal appendage via recruitment of DCTN1 to the centriole. Also required for ciliary basal feet formation and microtubule anchoring to mother centriole. From Homo sapiens (Human).
   2944..3029    +  CDS            large T antigen (fragment): large T antigen from SV40 (simian virus 40)
   3052..3186    +  polyA_signal   SV40 poly(A) signal: SV40 polyadenylation signal
   3241..3257    -  protein_bind   lac operator: The lac repressor binds to the lac operator to inhibit transcription in E. coli. This inhibition can be relieved by adding lactose or isopropyl-β-D-thiogalactopyranoside (IPTG). lac repressor encoded by lacI
   3265..3295    -  promoter       lac promoter: promoter for the E. coli lac operon
   3310..3331    -  protein_bind   CAP binding site: CAP binding activates transcription in the presence of cAMP. E. coli catabolite activator protein
   3344..3436    -  CDS            lacI (fragment): lac repressor; lacI; The lac repressor binds to the lac operator to inhibit transcription in E. coli. This inhibition can be relieved by adding lactose or isopropyl-β-D-thiogalactopyranoside (IPTG).
   3619..4207    -  rep_origin     ori: high-copy-number ColE1/pMB1/pBR322/pUC origin of replication
   4378..5238    -  CDS            AmpR: β-lactamase; bla; confers resistance to ampicillin, carbenicillin, and related antibiotics
   5239..5343    -  promoter       AmpR promoter: bla
   5438..5473    +  CDS            rop (fragment): Rop protein, which maintains plasmids at low copy number; rop
   5575..5674    +  misc_feature   bom (fragment): basis of mobility region from pBR322
   5680..5834    -  CDS            lacZα (fragment): LacZα fragment of β-galactosidase; lacZ fragment
