[The description below was written by a language model from this plasmid's Addgene catalogue record and pLannotate feature annotations shown in this document.]
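Description:
pBa.GFP-KIF3A tail 419-702 is a mammalian expression plasmid built on the pBeta Actin-GFP backbone, designed to produce a GFP-tagged fragment of the human kinesin-2 motor subunit KIF3A. Transcription is driven by the chicken β-actin promoter followed by a chimeric chicken β-actin/rabbit β-globin intron, an arrangement that supports strong constitutive expression in many vertebrate cell types. Downstream lies an EGFP coding sequence supplied by the backbone, fused at its C-terminus to an insert of roughly 850 bp encoding KIF3A residues 419-702. As the name indicates, this is the tail portion of the protein, so the fusion lacks the N-terminal part of KIF3A. The transcript is terminated by an SV40 polyadenylation signal, and the short SV40 large T antigen fragment annotated just upstream of it is most likely part of that SV40-derived 3′ region rather than a functional coding element.

In bacteria, the 7.6 kb plasmid is maintained by a high-copy ColE1/pUC-type origin and selected through the β-lactamase (AmpR) gene with its own promoter. The remaining annotations (lac promoter and operator, CAP site, and fragments of lacI, lacZα, rop and bom) appear to be cloning-vector remnants with no role in the payload. No mammalian selection marker is annotated, which suggests transient expression. The depositor notes that the pBa backbone is prone to recombination. The associated publication concerns KAP as the neuronal organelle adaptor for KIF3AB and KIF3AC, so the construct is probably used to visualise the localisation or binding interactions of the isolated KIF3A tail, although the record itself states only mammalian expression of the tagged fragment.
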