Addgene plasmid #193923: pBa.GFP-KIF3A tail 419-702
Purpose: Mammalian expression of GFP-tagged Kif 3A tail 419-702
Depositing lab: Marvin Bentley. Depositing organization: Rensselaer Polytechnic Institute. Publication: KAP is the neuronal organelle adaptor for Kinesin-2 KIF3AB and KIF3AC. Garbouchian A, Montgomery A, Gilbert SP, Bentley M. Mol Biol Cell. 2022 Oct 6:mbcE22080336. doi: 10.1091/mbc.E22-08-0336. PubMed 36200888.
Backbone
  Vector backbone: pBeta Actin-GFP
  Vector type: Mammalian Expression
Growth in bacteria
  Bacterial resistance: Ampicillin, 100 μg/mL
  Growth temperature: 37°C
  Growth strain: NEB Stable
  Copy number: High Copy
Gene/Insert
  Gene/Insert name: Kif 3A
  Species: H. sapiens (human)
  Insert size (bp): 855
  Entrez Gene: KIF3A (a.k.a. FLA10, KLP-20)
  Promoter: Chicken Beta actin
  Tag / fusion protein: GFP (N terminal on backbone)
  Cloning method: Restriction Enzyme; 5′ cloning site Unknown (unknown if destroyed)
Terms and licenses: Academic/Nonprofit Terms; Industry Terms: Not Available to Industry
Depositor comments: pBa vector is susceptible to recombination and should not be grown in fast growing bacteria or cloned using recombination.
How to cite: pBa.GFP-KIF3A tail 419-702 was a gift from Marvin Bentley (Addgene plasmid # 193923 ; http://n2t.net/addgene:193923 ; RRID:Addgene_193923)
