>Addgene plasmid #193923 | pBa.GFP-KIF3A tail 419-702 | depositor partial sequence | sequence record 375759 | Kif3A
CCAGACAAGATGATTGAAATGCAAGCAAAAATTGATGAGGAGAGAAAAGCACTTGAAACAAAGCTCGACA
TGGAAGAAGAAGAAAGAAACAAGGCTAGAGCTGAATTAGAGAAACGGGAAAAAGATCTTCTTAAAGCCCA
ACAAGAGCATCAGTCTTTGCTGGAAAAATTATCTGCCCTGGAAAAGAAGGTAATTGTTGGTGGGGTTGAC
TTGTTGGCCAAAGCTGAGGAACAAGAGAAACTTCTTGAAGAATCTAACATGGAACTGGAAGAAAGGAGGA
AAAGGGCAGAGCAACTTCGCAGAGAACTTGAGGAAAAAGAGCAAGAACGCTTGGATATTGAAGAAAAATA
TACCAGTTTGCAAGAGGAAGCACAGGGAAAGACCAAGAAGTTAAAGAAAGTTTGGACTATGCTGATGGCT
GCAAAGTCAGAGATGGCTGATCTCCAACAAGAACATCAGAGGGAAATTGAAGGCCTACTGGAGAACATTC
GGCAACTTAGCCGGGAGCTTCGACTTCAGATGCTTATTATTGATAACTTTATACCTCGGGATTATCAGGA
AATGATTGAAAACTATGTCCATTGGAATGAAGACATAGGAGAATGGCAGCTAAAATGTGTTGCTTATACA
GGAAATAACATGAGGAAGCAAACCCCAGTACCTGATAAAAAGGAGAAAGATCCCTTTGAGGTGGACCTTT
CTCACGTGTATCTTGCCTATACTGAGGAGAGTCTGCGTCAGTCTTTGATGAAACTAGAAAGACCACGAAC
TTCAAAGGGGAAAGCAAGGCCAAAGACAGGGAGAAGAAAGCGTTCTGCAAAGCCTGAAACTGTAATTGAC
TCTCTGCTGCAGTAA
